Addgene plasmid #211674: pCF821-sgCIDE-24_U6-sgRNA-EF1a-mNeonGreen
Purpose: U6-sgRNA-EF1a-mNeonGreen
Depositing lab: Christof Fellmann. Depositing organization: J. David Gladstone Institutes. Publication: Targeting the non-coding genome and temozolomide signature enables CRISPR-mediated glioma oncolysis. Tan IL, Perez AR, Lew RJ, Sun X, Baldwin A, Zhu YK, Shah MM, Berger MS, Doudna JA, Fellmann C. Cell Rep. 2023 Nov 28;42(11):113339. doi: 10.1016/j.celrep.2023.113339. Epub 2023 Nov 2. PubMed 37917583.
Backbone
  Vector backbone: pCF821
  Vector type: Mammalian Expression, Lentiviral, CRISPR
Growth in bacteria
  Bacterial resistance: Ampicillin, 100 μg/mL
  Growth temperature: 37°C
  Growth strain: NEB Stable
  Copy number: Unknown
Gene/Insert
  Gene/Insert name: SpyCas9 and sgCIDE-24 guide RNA vector
  gRNA/shRNA sequence: CCCAATGGAGGAGCTAGAGA
Terms and licenses: Academic/Nonprofit Terms; Industry Terms: Not Available to Industry
How to cite: pCF821-sgCIDE-24_U6-sgRNA-EF1a-mNeonGreen was a gift from Christof Fellmann (Addgene plasmid # 211674 ; http://n2t.net/addgene:211674 ; RRID:Addgene_211674)
