[The description below was written by a language model from this plasmid's Addgene catalogue record and pLannotate feature annotations shown in this document.]
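Description:
pCF821-sgCIDE-24_U6-sgRNA-EF1a-mNeonGreen is a third-generation-style, self-inactivating HIV-1 lentiviral transfer plasmid built on the pCF821 backbone for CRISPR guide RNA delivery into mammalian cells. It is propagated in E. coli through a high-copy ColE1/pUC-type origin and selected with ampicillin via the β-lactamase gene and its native promoter. The viral genome is transcribed in packaging cells from a CMV enhancer/promoter fused to a truncated 5' LTR. It carries the Ψ packaging signal with an adjoining gag fragment, the Rev response element for Rev-dependent nuclear export, and a cPPT/CTS. A ΔU3 3' LTR inactivates LTR promoter activity after integration, and a bGH polyadenylation signal follows it.

Between the LTRs sit two expression units. A human U6 RNA polymerase III promoter drives a single guide RNA consisting of the sgCIDE-24 spacer joined to a Streptococcus pyogenes Cas9 tracrRNA-derived scaffold. Downstream, an EF-1α promoter with its intron A drives mNeonGreen, a bright monomeric green/yellow fluorescent protein, and a WPRE enhances transcript expression. The fluorescent marker allows transduced or transfected cells to be identified or sorted, as no mammalian drug-selection marker is annotated.

The catalogue insert name mentions SpyCas9, but the feature table of the 8.1 kb sequence shows no Cas9 coding region, so the nuclease apparently must be supplied separately. The associated publication concerns CRISPR-mediated targeting of non-coding genomic sequences and temozolomide mutational signatures for glioma cell killing. The record does not state the specific target of sgCIDE-24.
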