Features (pLannotate 1.2.2; 25 found; start..end, strand, type, name):
     31..83      -  misc_feature   bom (fragment): basis of mobility region from pBR322
    232..611     +  enhancer       CMV enhancer: human cytomegalovirus immediate early enhancer
    612..811     +  promoter       CMV promoter: human cytomegalovirus (CMV) immediate early promoter
    829..1009    +  LTR            5' LTR (truncated): truncated 5' long terminal repeat (LTR) from HIV-1
   1056..1181    +  misc_feature   HIV-1 Ψ: packaging signal of human immunodeficiency virus type 1
   1165..1528    +  CDS            HIV-1 gag (fragment): gag protein from human immunodeficiency virus 1; gag
   1674..1907    +  misc_feature   RRE: The Rev response element (RRE) of HIV-1 allows for Rev-dependent mRNA export from the nucleus to the cytoplasm.
   2284..2384    +  CDS            Rev (fragment): human immunodeficiency virus 1 (HIV-1) Rev protein; rev; enhances nuclear export of unspliced and incompletely spliced viral mRNAs
   2434..2551    +  misc_feature   cPPT/CTS: central polypurine tract and central termination sequence of HIV-1
   2602..2842    +  promoter       U6 promoter: RNA polymerase III promoter for human U6 snRNA
   2890..2957    +  misc_RNA       tracrRNA (fragment): trans-activating CRISPR RNA for the Streptococcus pyogenes CRISPR/Cas9 system
   2976..2994    +  CDS            small t antigen (fragment): SV40 (simian virus 40) small t antigen
   3020..3231    +  promoter       EF-1α core promoter: core promoter for human elongation factor EF-1α
   3232..3340    +  intron         EF-1α intron A (fragment): intron upstream of the start codon of human EF-1α
   3966..4169    +  intron         EF-1α intron A: truncated intron upstream of the start codon of human EF-1α
   4202..4909    +  CDS            mNeonGreen: mNeonGreen is a basic (constitutively fluorescent) green/yellow fluorescent protein published in 2013, derived from Branchiostoma lanceolatum. It is reported to be a very rapidly-maturing monomer with moderate acid sensitivity.
   4928..5516    +  misc_feature   WPRE: woodchuck hepatitis virus posttranscriptional regulatory element
   5567..5586    +  misc_feature   cPPT/CTS (fragment): central polypurine tract and central termination sequence of HIV-1
   5588..5821    +  LTR            3' LTR (ΔU3): self-inactivating 3' long terminal repeat (LTR) from HIV-1
   5853..6077    +  polyA_signal   bGH poly(A) signal: bovine growth hormone polyadenylation signal
   6081..6100    +  promoter       SV40 promoter (fragment): SV40 enhancer and early promoter
   6121..6171    -  CDS            lacI (fragment): lac repressor; lacI; The lac repressor binds to the lac operator to inhibit transcription in E. coli. This inhibition can be relieved by adding lactose or isopropyl-β-D-thiogalactopyranoside (IPTG).
   6354..6942    -  rep_origin     ori: high-copy-number ColE1/pMB1/pBR322/pUC origin of replication
   7113..7973    -  CDS            AmpR: β-lactamase; bla; confers resistance to ampicillin, carbenicillin, and related antibiotics
   7974..8078    -  promoter       AmpR promoter: bla
>Addgene plasmid #211674 | pCF821-sgCIDE-24_U6-sgRNA-EF1a-mNeonGreen | addgene full sequence | sequence record 420072 | Addgene NGS Result
GTCGACGGATCGGGAGATCTCCCGATCCCCTATGGTGCACTCTCAGTACAATCTGCTCTGATGCCGCATA
GTTAAGCCAGTATCTGCTCCCTGCTTGTGTGTTGGAGGTCGCTGAGTAGTGCGCGAGCAAAATTTAAGCT
ACAACAAGGCAAGGCTTGACCGACAATTGCATGAAGAATCTGCTTAGGGTTAGGCGTTTTGCGCTGCTTC
GCGATGTACGGGCCAGATATTGACATTGATTATTGACTAGTTATTAATAGTAATCAATTACGGGGTCATT
AGTTCATAGCCCATATATGGAGTTCCGCGTTACATAACTTACGGTAAATGGCCCGCCTGGCTGACCGCCC
AACGACCCCCGCCCATTGACGTCAATAATGACGTATGTTCCCATAGTAACGCCAATAGGGACTTTCCATT
GACGTCAATGGGTGGAGTATTTACGGTAAACTGCCCACTTGGCAGTACATCAAGTGTATCATATGCCAAG
TACGCCCCCTATTGACGTCAATGACGGTAAATGGCCCGCCTGGCATTATGCCCAGTACATGACCTTATGG
GACTTTCCTACTTGGCAGTACATCTACGTATTAGTCATCGCTATTACCATGGTGATGCGGTTTTGGCAGT
ACATCAATGGGCGTGGATAGCGGTTTGACTCACGGGGATTTCCAAGTCTCCACCCCATTGACGTCAATGG
GAGTTTGTTTTGGCACCAAAATCAACGGGACTTTCCAAAATGTCGTAACAACTCCGCCCCATTGACGCAA
ATGGGCGGTAGGCGTGTACGGTGGGAGGTCTATATAAGCAGCGCGTTTTGCCTGTACTGGGTCTCTCTGG
TTAGACCAGATCTGAGCCTGGGAGCTCTCTGGCTAACTAGGGAACCCACTGCTTAAGCCTCAATAAAGCT
TGCCTTGAGTGCTTCAAGTAGTGTGTGCCCGTCTGTTGTGTGACTCTGGTAACTAGAGATCCCTCAGACC
CTTTTAGTCAGTGTGGAAAATCTCTAGCAGTGGCGCCCGAACAGGGACTTGAAAGCGAAAGGGAAACCAG
AGGAGCTCTCTCGACGCAGGACTCGGCTTGCTGAAGCGCGCACGGCAAGAGGCGAGGGGCGGCGACTGGT
GAGTACGCCAAAAATTTTGACTAGCGGAGGCTAGAAGGAGAGAGATGGGTGCGAGAGCGTCAGTATTAAG
CGGGGGAGAATTAGATCGCGATGGGAAAAAATTCGGTTAAGGCCAGGGGGAAAGAAAAAATATAAATTAA
AACATATAGTATGGGCAAGCAGGGAGCTAGAACGATTCGCAGTTAATCCTGGCCTGTTAGAAACATCAGA
AGGCTGTAGACAAATACTGGGACAGCTACAACCATCCCTTCAGACAGGATCAGAAGAACTTAGATCATTA
TATAATACAGTAGCAACCCTCTATTGTGTGCATCAAAGGATAGAGATAAAAGACACCAAGGAAGCTTTAG
ACAAGATAGAGGAAGAGCAAAACAAAAGTAAGACCACCGCACAGCAAGCGGCCGCTGATCTTCAGACCTG
GAGGAGGAGATATGAGGGACAATTGGAGAAGTGAATTATATAAATATAAAGTAGTAAAAATTGAACCATT
AGGAGTAGCACCCACCAAGGCAAAGAGAAGAGTGGTGCAGAGAGAAAAAAGAGCAGTGGGAATAGGAGCT
TTGTTCCTTGGGTTCTTGGGAGCAGCAGGAAGCACTATGGGCGCAGCGTCAATGACGCTGACGGTACAGG
CCAGACAATTATTGTCTGGTATAGTGCAGCAGCAGAACAATTTGCTGAGGGCTATTGAGGCGCAACAGCA
TCTGTTGCAACTCACAGTCTGGGGCATCAAGCAGCTCCAGGCAAGAATCCTGGCTGTGGAAAGATACCTA
AAGGATCAACAGCTCCTGGGGATTTGGGGTTGCTCTGGAAAACTCATTTGCACCACTGCTGTGCCTTGGA
ATGCTAGTTGGAGTAATAAATCTCTGGAACAGATTTGGAATCACACGACCTGGATGGAGTGGGACAGAGA
AATTAACAATTACACAAGCTTAATACACTCCTTAATTGAAGAATCGCAAAACCAGCAAGAAAAGAATGAA
CAAGAATTATTGGAATTAGATAAATGGGCAAGTTTGTGGAATTGGTTTAACATAACAAATTGGCTGTGGT
ATATAAAATTATTCATAATGATAGTAGGAGGCTTGGTAGGTTTAAGAATAGTTTTTGCTGTACTTTCTAT
AGTGAATAGAGTTAGGCAGGGATATTCACCATTATCGTTTCAGACCCACCTCCCAACCCCGAGGGGACCC
GACAGGCCCGAAGGAATAGAAGAAGAAGGTGGAGAGAGAGACAGAGACAGATCCATTCGATTAGTGAACG
GATCGGCACTGCGTGCGCCAATTCTGCAGACAAATGGCAGTATTCATCCACAATTTTAAAAGAAAAGGGG
GGATTGGGGGGTACAGTGCAGGGGAAAGAATAGTAGACATAATAGCAACAGACATACAAACTAAAGAATT
ACAAAAACAAATTACAAAAATTCAAAATTTTCGGGTTTATTACAGGGACAGCAGAGATCCAGTTTGGTTA
ATTAAGGTACCGAGGGCCTATTTCCCATGATTCCTTCATATTTGCATATACGATACAAGGCTGTTAGAGA
GATAATTAGAATTAATTTGACTGTAAACACAAAGATATTAGTACAAAATACGTGACGTAGAAAGTAATAA
TTTCTTGGGTAGTTTGCAGTTTTAAAATTATGTTTTAAAATGGACTATCATATGCTTACCGTAACTTGAA
AGTATTTCGATTTCTTGGCTTTATATATCTTGTGGAAAGGACGAAACACCGCCCAATGGAGGAGCTAGAG
AGTTTAAGAGCTATGCTGGAAACAGCATAGCAAGTTTAAATAAGGCTAGTCCGTTATCAACTTGAAAAAG
TGGCACCGAGTCGGTGCTTTTTTTGAATTCGCTAGCTAGGTCTTGAAAGGAGTGGGAATTGGCTCCGGTG
CCCGTCAGTGGGCAGAGCGCACATCGCCCACAGTCCCCGAGAAGTTGGGGGGAGGGGTCGGCAATTGATC
CGGTGCCTAGAGAAGGTGGCGCGGGGTAAACTGGGAAAGTGATGTCGTGTACTGGCTCCGCCTTTTTCCC
GAGGGTGGGGGAGAACCGTATATAAGTGCAGTAGTCGCCGTGAACGTTCTTTTTCGCAACGGGTTTGCCG
CCAGAACACAGGTAAGTGCCGTGTGTGGTTCCCGCGGGCCTGGCCTCTTTACGGGTTATGGCCCTTGCGT
GCCTTGAATTACTTCCACTGGCTGCAGTACGTGATTCTTGATCCCGAGCTTCGGGTTGGAAGTGGGTGGG
AGAGTTCGAGGCCTTGCGCTTAAGGAGCCCCTTCGCCTCGTGCTTGAGTTGAGGCCTGGCCTGGGCGCTG
GGGCCGCCGCGTGCGAATCTGGTGGCACCTTCGCGCCTGTCTCGCTGCTTTCGATAAGTCTCTAGCCATT
TAAAATTTTTGATGACCTGCTGCGACGCTTTTTTTCTGGCAAGATAGTCTTGTAAATGCGGGCCAAGATC
TGCACACTGGTATTTCGGTTTTTGGGGCCGCGGGCGGCGACGGGGCCCGTGCGTCCCAGCGCACATGTTC
GGCGAGGCGGGGCCTGCGAGCGCGGCCACCGAGAATCGGACGGGGGTAGTCTCAAGCTGGCCGGCCTGCT
CTGGTGCCTGGCCTCGCGCCGCCGTGTATCGCCCCGCCCTGGGCGGCAAGGCTGGCCCGGTCGGCACCAG
TTGCGTGAGCGGAAAGATGGCCGCTTCCCGGCCCTGCTGCAGGGAGCTCAAAATGGAGGACGCGGCGCTC
GGGAGAGCGGGCGGGTGAGTCACCCACACAAAGGAAAAGGGCCTTTCCGTCCTCAGCCGTCGCTTCATGT
GACTCCACGGAGTACCGGGCGCCGTCCAGGCACCTCGATTAGTTCTCGAGCTTTTGGAGTACGTCGTCTT
TAGGTTGGGGGGAGGGGTTTTATGCGATGGAGTTTCCCCACACTGAGTGGGTGGAGACTGAAGTTAGGCC
AGCTTGGCACTTGATGTAATTCTCCTTGGAATTTGCCCTTTTTGAGTTTGGATCTTGGTTCATTCTCAAG
CCTCAGACAGTGGTTCAAAGTTTTTTTCTTCCATTTCAGGTGTCGTGAACCGGTTCTAGAGCGCTGCCAC
CATGGTCAGTAAGGGCGAAGAAGATAATATGGCTTCCTTGCCTGCCACACATGAACTCCACATATTCGGG
TCTATCAACGGCGTGGACTTCGACATGGTTGGGCAAGGAACCGGAAATCCCAACGATGGATACGAGGAGC
TGAACCTGAAGTCAACGAAAGGTGATCTTCAATTCTCCCCCTGGATTCTCGTCCCTCACATTGGCTATGG
TTTCCACCAGTACCTCCCGTACCCTGACGGGATGTCTCCATTCCAAGCCGCAATGGTAGATGGGTCAGGC
TACCAAGTTCACAGAACTATGCAGTTTGAAGATGGTGCATCTCTGACAGTAAATTACAGGTATACCTACG
AAGGTTCACACATCAAAGGAGAAGCTCAGGTGAAAGGTACGGGATTCCCAGCAGACGGCCCAGTAATGAC
CAATTCCCTCACGGCTGCCGACTGGTGCAGGAGTAAAAAGACATATCCAAATGACAAGACTATTATCTCT
ACTTTCAAATGGTCTTATACGACAGGCAACGGAAAGAGGTATCGGTCAACCGCGCGCACAACATATACGT
TTGCTAAGCCTATGGCTGCCAATTATCTGAAAAATCAGCCCATGTATGTATTTAGAAAAACCGAACTGAA
GCACTCCAAAACTGAATTGAACTTCAAAGAGTGGCAAAAGGCCTTCACCGATGTCATGGGCATGGATGAA
TTGTATAAGTGAACGCGTTAAGTCGACAATCAACCTCTGGATTACAAAATTTGTGAAAGATTGACTGGTA
TTCTTAACTATGTTGCTCCTTTTACGCTATGTGGATACGCTGCTTTAATGCCTTTGTATCATGCTATTGC
TTCCCGTATGGCTTTCATTTTCTCCTCCTTGTATAAATCCTGGTTGCTGTCTCTTTATGAGGAGTTGTGG
CCCGTTGTCAGGCAACGTGGCGTGGTGTGCACTGTGTTTGCTGACGCAACCCCCACTGGTTGGGGCATTG
CCACCACCTGTCAGCTCCTTTCCGGGACTTTCGCTTTCCCCCTCCCTATTGCCACGGCGGAACTCATCGC
CGCCTGCCTTGCCCGCTGCTGGACAGGGGCTCGGCTGTTGGGCACTGACAATTCCGTGGTGTTGTCGGGG
AAATCATCGTCCTTTCCTTGGCTGCTCGCCTGTGTTGCCACCTGGATTCTGCGCGGGACGTCCTTCTGCT
ACGTCCCTTCGGCCCTCAATCCAGCGGACCTTCCTTCCCGCGGCCTGCTGCCGGCTCTGCGGCCTCTTCC
GCGTCTTCGCCTTCGCCCTCAGACGAGTCGGATCTCCCTTTGGGCCGCCTCCCCGCGTCGACTTTAAGAC
CAATGACTTACAAGGCAGCTGTAGATCTTAGCCACTTTTTAAAAGAAAAGGGGGGACTGGAAGGGCTAAT
TCACTCCCAACGAAGACAAGATCTGCTTTTTGCTTGTACTGGGTCTCTCTGGTTAGACCAGATCTGAGCC
TGGGAGCTCTCTGGCTAACTAGGGAACCCACTGCTTAAGCCTCAATAAAGCTTGCCTTGAGTGCTTCAAG
TAGTGTGTGCCCGTCTGTTGTGTGACTCTGGTAACTAGAGATCCCTCAGACCCTTTTAGTCAGTGTGGAA
AATCTCTAGCAGGGCCCGTTTAAACCCGCTGATCAGCCTCGACTGTGCCTTCTAGTTGCCAGCCATCTGT
TGTTTGCCCCTCCCCCGTGCCTTCCTTGACCCTGGAAGGTGCCACTCCCACTGTCCTTTCCTAATAAAAT
GAGGAAATTGCATCGCATTGTCTGAGTAGGTGTCATTCTATTCTGGGGGGTGGGGTGGGGCAGGACAGCA
AGGGGGAGGATTGGGAAGACAATAGCAGGCATGCTGGGGATGCGGTGGGCTCTATGGCTTCTGAGGCGGA
AAGAACCAGCCATTAATGAAAAGAACCAGCCATTAATGAATCGGCCAACGCGCGGGGAGAGGCGGTTTGC
GTATTGGGCGCTCTTCCGCTTCCTCGCTCACTGACTCGCTGCGCTCGGTCGTTCGGCTGCGGCGAGCGGT
ATCAGCTCACTCAAAGGCGGTAATACGGTTATCCACAGAATCAGGGGATAACGCAGGAAAGAACATGTGA
GCAAAAGGCCAGCAAAAGGCCAGGAACCGTAAAAAGGCCGCGTTGCTGGCGTTTTTCCATAGGCTCCGCC
CCCCTGACGAGCATCACAAAAATCGACGCTCAAGTCAGAGGTGGCGAAACCCGACAGGACTATAAAGATA
CCAGGCGTTTCCCCCTGGAAGCTCCCTCGTGCGCTCTCCTGTTCCGACCCTGCCGCTTACCGGATACCTG
TCCGCCTTTCTCCCTTCGGGAAGCGTGGCGCTTTCTCATAGCTCACGCTGTAGGTATCTCAGTTCGGTGT
AGGTCGTTCGCTCCAAGCTGGGCTGTGTGCACGAACCCCCCGTTCAGCCCGACCGCTGCGCCTTATCCGG
TAACTATCGTCTTGAGTCCAACCCGGTAAGACACGACTTATCGCCACTGGCAGCAGCCACTGGTAACAGG
ATTAGCAGAGCGAGGTATGTAGGCGGTGCTACAGAGTTCTTGAAGTGGTGGCCTAACTACGGCTACACTA
GAAGAACAGTATTTGGTATCTGCGCTCTGCTGAAGCCAGTTACCTTCGGAAAAAGAGTTGGTAGCTCTTG
ATCCGGCAAACAAACCACCGCTGGTAGCGGTGGTTTTTTTGTTTGCAAGCAGCAGATTACGCGCAGAAAA
AAAGGATCTCAAGAAGATCCTTTGATCTTTTCTACGGGGTCTGACGCTCAGTGGAACGAAAACTCACGTT
AAGGGATTTTGGTCATGAGATTATCAAAAAGGATCTTCACCTAGATCCTTTTAAATTAAAAATGAAGTTT
TAAATCAATCTAAAGTATATATGAGTAAACTTGGTCTGACAGTTACCAATGCTTAATCAGTGAGGCACCT
ATCTCAGCGATCTGTCTATTTCGTTCATCCATAGTTGCCTGACTCCCCGTCGTGTAGATAACTACGATAC
GGGAGGGCTTACCATCTGGCCCCAGTGCTGCAATGATACCGCGAGACCCACGCTCACCGGCTCCAGATTT
ATCAGCAATAAACCAGCCAGCCGGAAGGGCCGAGCGCAGAAGTGGTCCTGCAACTTTATCCGCCTCCATC
CAGTCTATTAATTGTTGCCGGGAAGCTAGAGTAAGTAGTTCGCCAGTTAATAGTTTGCGCAACGTTGTTG
CCATTGCTACAGGCATCGTGGTGTCACGCTCGTCGTTTGGTATGGCTTCATTCAGCTCCGGTTCCCAACG
ATCAAGGCGAGTTACATGATCCCCCATGTTGTGCAAAAAAGCGGTTAGCTCCTTCGGTCCTCCGATCGTT
GTCAGAAGTAAGTTGGCCGCAGTGTTATCACTCATGGTTATGGCAGCACTGCATAATTCTCTTACTGTCA
TGCCATCCGTAAGATGCTTTTCTGTGACTGGTGAGTACTCAACCAAGTCATTCTGAGAATAGTGTATGCG
GCGACCGAGTTGCTCTTGCCCGGCGTCAATACGGGATAATACCGCGCCACATAGCAGAACTTTAAAAGTG
CTCATCATTGGAAAACGTTCTTCGGGGCGAAAACTCTCAAGGATCTTACCGCTGTTGAGATCCAGTTCGA
TGTAACCCACTCGTGCACCCAACTGATCTTCAGCATCTTTTACTTTCACCAGCGTTTCTGGGTGAGCAAA
AACAGGAAGGCAAAATGCCGCAAAAAAGGGAATAAGGGCGACACGGAAATGTTGAATACTCATACTCTTC
CTTTTTCAATATTATTGAAGCATTTATCAGGGTTATTGTCTCATGAGCGGATACATATTTGAATGTATTT
AGAAAAATAAACAAATAGGGGTTCCGCGCACATTTCCCCGAAAAGTGCCACCTGAC
